>Addgene plasmid #184930 | pTubulin-Electra2 | addgene full sequence | sequence record 368354 | Addgene NGS Result
TTGGAGGTCGCTGAGTAGTGCGCGAGCAAAATTTAAGCTACAACAAGGCAAGGCTTGACCGACAATTGCA
TGAAGAATCTGCTTAGGGTTAGGCGTTTTGCGCTGCTTCGCGATGTACGGGCCAGATATACGCGTTGACA
TTGATTATTGACTAGTTATTAATAGTAATCAATTACGGGGTCATTAGTTCATAGCCCATATATGGAGTTC
CGCGTTACATAACTTACGGTAAATGGCCCGCCTGGCTGACCGCCCAACGACCCCCGCCCATTGACGTCAA
TAATGACGTATGTTCCCATAGTAACGCCAATAGGGACTTTCCATTGACGTCAATGGGTGGAGTATTTACG
GTAAACTGCCCACTTGGCAGTACATCAAGTGTATCATATGCCAAGTACGCCCCCTATTGACGTCAATGAC
GGTAAATGGCCCGCCTGGCATTATGCCCAGTACATGACCTTATGGGACTTTCCTACTTGGCAGTACATCT
ACGTATTAGTCATCGCTATTACCATGGTGATGCGGTTTTGGCAGTACATCAATGGGCGTGGATAGCGGTT
TGACTCACGGGGATTTCCAAGTCTCCACCCCATTGACGTCAATGGGAGTTTGTTTTGGCACCAAAATCAA
CGGGACTTTCCAAAATGTCGTAACAACTCCGCCCCATTGACGCAAATGGGCGGTAGGCGTGTACGGTGGG
AGGTCTATATAAGCAGAGCTCTCTGGCTAACTAGAGAACCCACTGCTTACTGGCTTATCGAAATTAATAC
GACTCACTATAGGGAGACCCAAGCTTGGTACCGCCACCATGGTGTCTAAGGGCGAAGAGCTGATCGAGGA
AAATATGCGTATGAAGGTGGTCATGGAAGGTTCGGTCAACGGCCACCAATTCAAATGCACAGGTGAAGGA
GAAGGCAGACCGTACGAGGGAGTGCAAACCATGAGGATCAAAGTCATCGAGGGAGGACCCCTGCCATTTG
CCTTTGACATTCTTGCCACGTCGTTCCTGTTCGGCAGCAAGACCTTTATCAAGTACCCGGCCGACATCCC
TGATTTCTTCGAACAGTCCTTTCCTGAGGGCTTTACTTGGGAAAGAGTTACGAGATACGAAGATGGTGGA
GTAGTCACCGTCACGCAGGACACCAGCCTTGAGGATGGTGGGCTCGTCTACAACGTCAAGGTCAGAGGGG
TAAACTTTCACTCCAAGGGTCCCGTGATGCAGAAGAAGACCGAGGGTTGGGAGCCTTTCACAGAGATGAT
GTATCCAGCAGATGGTGGTCTGAGAGGATATACCGACATCGCACTGAAAGTTGATGGTGGTGGCCATCTG
CACGCCAACATCGTGACAACTTACAGGTCAAAAAAGACCGTCGGGAACATCAAGATGCCCGGTGTCCATG
CCGTTGATTACCGCCTGGAAAGGATCGAAGAGAGTGACAATGAAACCTACGTAGTGCTAAGAGAAGTGGC
AGTTGCCAAATACAGCAACCTTGGTGGTGGCATGGACGAGCTGTTCAAGGGAGGTGGTGGATCAGGAGGA
GGTGGTTCTGGAGGTGGTGGATCAGGAGGAAGATCTCGAGTGCGTGAGTGCATCTCCATCCACGTTGGCC
AGGCTGGTGTCCAGATTGGCAATGCCTGCTGGGAGCTCTACTGCCTGGAACACGGCATCCAGCCCGATGG
CCAGATGCCAAGTGACAAGACCATTGGGGGAGGAGATGACTCCTTCAACACCTTCTTCAGTGAGACGGGC
GCTGGCAAGCACGTGCCCCGGGCTGTGTTTGTAGACTTGGAACCCACAGTCATTGATGAAGTTCGCACTG
GCACCTACCGCCAGCTCTTCCACCCTGAGCAGCTCATCACAGGCAAGGAAGATGCTGCCAATAACTATGC
CCGAGGGCACTACACCATTGGCAAGGAGATCATTGACCTTGTGTTGGACCGAATTCGCAAGCTGGCTGAC
CAGTGCACCGGTCTTCAGGGCTTCTTGGTTTTCCACAGCTTTGGTGGGGGAACTGGTTCTGGGTTCACCT
CCCTGCTCATGGAACGTCTCTCAGTTGATTATGGCAAGAAGTCCAAGCTGGAGTTCTCCATTTACCCAGC
ACCCCAGGTTTCCACAGCTGTAGTTGAGCCCTACAACTCCATCCTCACCACCCACACCACCCTGGAGCAC
TCTGATTGTGCCTTCATGGTAGACAATGAGGCCATCTATGACATCTGTCGTAGAAACCTCGATATCGAGC
GCCCAACCTACACTAACCTTAACCGCCTTATTAGCCAGATTGTGTCCTCCATCACTGCTTCCCTGAGATT
TGATGGAGCCCTGAATGTTGACCTGACAGAATTCCAGACCAACCTGGTGCCCTACCCCCGCATCCACTTC
CCTCTGGCCACATATGCCCCTGTCATCTCTGCTGAGAAAGCCTACCATGAACAGCTTTCTGTAGCAGAGA
TCACCAATGCTTGCTTTGAGCCAGCCAACCAGATGGTGAAATGTGACCCTCGCCATGGTAAATACATGGC
TTGCTGCCTGTTGTACCGTGGTGACGTGGTTCCCAAAGATGTCAATGCTGCCATTGCCACCATCAAAACC
AAGCGCAGCATCCAGTTTGTGGATTGGTGCCCCACTGGCTTCAAGGTTGGCATCAACTACCAGCCTCCCA
CTGTGGTGCCTGGTGGAGACCTGGCCAAGGTACAGAGAGCTGTGTGCATGCTGAGCAACACCACAGCCAT
TGCTGAGGCCTGGGCTCGCCTGGACCACAAGTTTGACCTGATGTATGCCAAGCGTGCCTTTGTTCACTGG
TACGTGGGTGAGGGGATGGAGGAAGGCGAGTTTTCAGAGGCCCGTGAAGATATGGCTGCCCTTGAGAAGG
ATTATGAGGAGGTTGGTGTGGATTCTGTTGAAGGAGAGGGTGAGGAAGAAGGAGAGGAATACTAAGGATC
CACCGGATCTAGAGGGCCCTATTCTATAGTGTCACCTAAATGCTAGAGCTCGCTGATCAGCCTCGACTGT
GCCTTCTAGTTGCCAGCCATCTGTTGTTTGCCCCTCCCCCGTGCCTTCCTTGACCCTGGAAGGTGCCACT
CCCACTGTCCTTTCCTAATAAAATGAGGAAATTGCATCGCATTGTCTGAGTAGGTGTCATTCTATTCTGG
GGGGTGGGGTGGGGCAGGACAGCAAGGGGGAGGATTGGGAAGACAATAGCAGGCATGCTGGGGATGCGGT
GGGCTCTATGGCTTCTGAGGCGGAAAGAACCAGCTGGGGCTCTAGGGGGTATCCCC
[124 nt withheld, positions 3277-3400]
C
[91 nt withheld, positions 3402-3492]
A
[49 nt withheld, positions 3494-3542]
CCTTTGACGTTGGAGTCCACGTTCTTT
[37 nt withheld, positions 3570-3606]
ACCCTATCTCGGTCTATTCTTTTGATTTATAAGGGATTTTGCCGATTTCGGCCTATTGGTTAAAAAATGA
GCTGATTTAACAAAAATTTAACGCGAATTAATTCTGTGGAATGTGTGTCAGTTAGGGTGTGGAAAGTCCC
CAGGCTCCCCAGCAGGCAGAAGTATGCAAAGCATGCATCTCAATTAGTCAGCAACCAGGTGTGGAAAGTC
CCCAGGCTCCCCAGCAGGCAGAAGTATGCAAAGCATGCATCTCAATTAGTCAGCAACCATAGTCCCGCCC
CTAACTCCGCCCATCCCGCCCCTAACTCCGCCCAGTTCCGCCCATTCTCCGCCCCATGGCTGACTAATTT
TTTTTATTTATGCAGAGGCCGAGGCCGCCTCTGCCTCTGAGCTATTCCAGAAGTAGTGAGGAGGCTTTTT
TGGAGGCCTAGGCTTTTGCAAAAAGCTCCCGGGAGCTTGTATATCCATTTTCGGATCTGATCAAGAGACA
GGATGAGGATCGTTTCGCATGATTGAACAAGATGGATTGCACGCAGGTTCTCCGGCCGCTTGGGTGGAGA
GGCTATTCGGCTATGACTGGGCACAACAGACAATCGGCTGCTCTGATGCCGCCGTGTTCCGGCTGTCAGC
GCAGGGGCGCCCGGTTCTTTTTGTCAAGACCGACCTGTCCGGTGCCCTGAATGAACTGCAGGACGAGGCA
GCGCGGCTATCGTGGCTGGCCACGACGGGCGTTCCTTGCGCAGCTGTGCTCGACGTTGTCACTGAAGCGG
GAAGGGACTGGCTGCTATTGGGCGAAGTGCCGGGGCAGGATCTCCTGTCATCTCACCTTGCTCCTGCCGA
GAAAGTATCCATCATGGCTGATGCAATGCGGCGGCTGCATACGCTTGATCCGGCTACCTGCCCATTCGAC
CACCAAGCGAAACATCGCATCGAGCGAGCACGTACTCGGATGGAAGCCGGTCTTGTCGATCAGGATGATC
TGGACGAAGAGCATCAGGGGCTCGCGCCAGCCGAACTGTTCGCCAGGCTCAAGGCGCGCATGCCCGACGG
CGAGGATCTCGTCGTGACCCATGGCGATGCCTGCTTGCCGAATATCATGGTGGAAAATGGCCGCTTTTCT
GGATTCATCGACTGTGGCCGGCTGGGTGTGGCGGACCGCTATCAGGACATAGCGTTGGCTACCCGTGATA
TTGCTGAAGAGCTTGGCGGCGAATGGGCTGACCGCTTCCTCGTGCTTTACGGTATCGCCGCTCCCGATTC
GCAGCGCATCGCCTTCTATCGCCTTCTTGACGAGTTCTTCTGAGCGGGACTCTGGGGTTCGAAATGACCG
ACCAAGCGACGCCCAACCTGCCATCACGAGATTTCGATTCCACCGCCGCCTTCTATGAAAGGTTGGGCTT
CGGAATCGTTTTCCGGGACGCCGGCTGGATGATCCTCCAGCGCGGGGATCTCATGCTGGAGTTCTTCGCC
CACCCCAACTTGTTTATTGCAGCTTATAATGGTTACAAATAAAGCAATAGCATCACAAATTTCACAAATA
AAGCATTTTTTTCACTGCATTCTAGTTGTGGTTTGTCCAAACTCATCAATGTATCTTATCATGTCTGTAT
ACCGTCGACCTCTAGCTAGAGCTTGGCGTAATCATGGTCATAGCTGTTTCCTGTGTGAAATTGTTATCCG
CTCACAATTCCACACAACATACGAGCCGGAAGCATAAAGTGTAAAGCCTGGGGTGCCTAATGAGTGAGCT
AACTCACATTAATTGCGTTGCGCTCACTGCCCGCTTTCCAGTCGGGAAACCTGTCGTGCCAGCTGCATTA
ATGAATCGGCCAACGCGCGGGGAGAGGCGGTTTGCGTATTGGGCGCTCTTCCGCTTCCTCGCTCACTGAC
TCGCTGCGCTCGGTCGTTCGGCTGCGGCGAGCGGTATCAGCTCACTCAAAGGCGGTAATACGGTTATCCA
CAGAATCAGGGGATAACGCAGGAAAGAACATGTGAGCAAAAGGCCAGCAAAAGGCCAGGAACCGTAAAAA
GGCCGCGTTGCTGGCGTTTTTCCATAGGCTCCGCCCCCCTGACGAGCATCACAAAAATCGACGCTCAAGT
CAGAGGTGGCGAAACCCGACAGGACTATAAAGATACCAGGCGTTTCCCCCTGGAAGCTCCCTCGTGCGCT
CTCCTGTTCCGACCCTGCCGCTTACCGGATACCTGTCCGCCTTTCTCCCTTCGGGAAGCGTGGCGCTTTC
TCATAGCTCACGCTGTAGGTATCTCAGTTCGGTGTAGGTCGTTCGCTCCAAGCTGGGCTGTGTGCACGAA
CCCCCCGTTCAGCCCGACCGCTGCGCCTTATCCGGTAACTATCGTCTTGAGTCCAACCCGGTAAGACACG
ACTTATCGCCACTGGCAGCAGCCACTGGTAACAGGATTAGCAGAGCGAGGTATGTAGGCGGTGCTACAGA
GTTCTTGAAGTGGTGGCCTAACTACGGCTACACTAGAAGAACAGTATTTGGTATCTGCGCTCTGCTGAAG
CCAGTTACCTTCGGAAAAAGAGTTGGTAGCTCTTGATCCGGCAAACAAACCACCGCTGGTAGCGGTGGTT
TTTTTGTTTGCAAGCAGCAGATTACGCGCAGAAAAAAAGGATCTCAAGAAGATCCTTTGATCTTTTCTAC
GGGGTCTGACGCTCAGTGGAACGAAAACTCACGTTAAGGGATTTTGGTCATGAGATTATCAAAAAGGATC
TTCACCTAGATCCTTTTAAATTAAAAATGAAGTTTTAAATCAATCTAAAGTATATATGAGTAAACTTGGT
CTGACAGTTACCAATGCTTAATCAGTGAGGCACCTATCTCAGCGATCTGTCTATTTCGTTCATCCATAGT
TGCCTGACTCCCCGTCGTGTAGATAACTACGATACGGGAGGGCTTACCATCTGGCCCCAGTGCTGCAATG
ATACCGCGAGACCCACGCTCACCGGCTCCAGATTTATCAGCAATAAACCAGCCAGCCGGAAGGGCCGAGC
GCAGAAGTGGTCCTGCAACTTTATCCGCCTCCATCCAGTCTATTAATTGTTGCCGGGAAGCTAGAGTAAG
TAGTTCGCCAGTTAATAGTTTGCGCAACGTTGTTGCCATTGCTACAGGCATCGTGGTGTCACGCTCGTCG
TTTGGTATGGCTTCATTCAGCTCCGGTTCCCAACGATCAAGGCGAGTTACATGATCCCCCATGTTGTGCA
AAAAAGCGGTTAGCTCCTTCGGTCCTCCGATCGTTGTCAGAAGTAAGTTGGCCGCAGTGTTATCACTCAT
GGTTATGGCAGCACTGCATAATTCTCTTACTGTCATGCCATCCGTAAGATGCTTTTCTGTGACTGGTGAG
TACTCAACCAAGTCATTCTGAGAATAGTGTATGCGGCGACCGAGTTGCTCTTGCCCGGCGTCAATACGGG
ATAATACCGCGCCACATAGCAGAACTTTAAAAGTGCTCATCATTGGAAAACGTTCTTCGGGGCGAAAACT
CTCAAGGATCTTACCGCTGTTGAGATCCAGTTCGATGTAACCCACTCGTGCACCCAACTGATCTTCAGCA
TCTTTTACTTTCACCAGCGTTTCTGGGTGAGCAAAAACAGGAAGGCAAAATGCCGCAAAAAAGGGAATAA
GGGCGACACGGAAATGTTGAATACTCATACTCTTCCTTTTTCAATATTATTGAAGCATTTATCAGGGTTA
TTGTCTCATGAGCGGATACATATTTGAATGTATTTAGAAAAATAAACAAATAGGGGTTCCGCGCACATTT
CCCCGAAAAGTGCCACCTGACGTCGACGGATCGGGAGATCTCCCGATCCCCTATGGTGCACTCTCAGTAC
AATCTGCTCTGATGCCGCATAGTTAAGCCAGTATCTGCTCCCTGCTTGTGTG
Features (pLannotate 1.2.2; 22 found; start..end, strand, type, name):
    137..516     +  enhancer       CMV enhancer: human cytomegalovirus immediate early enhancer
    517..720     +  promoter       CMV promoter: human cytomegalovirus (CMV) immediate early promoter
    716..749     +  LTR            5' LTR (truncated) (fragment): truncated 5' long terminal repeat (LTR) from HIV-1
    765..783     +  promoter       T7 promoter: promoter for bacteriophage T7 RNA polymerase
    809..1519    +  CDS            mRuby3: monomeric red fluorescent protein derived from mRuby2, with improved brightness and photostability (Bajar et al., 2016)
   1583..2932    +  CDS            TBA1B_BOVIN: Experimental evidence at protein level: Swiss-Prot protein existence level 1. Tubulin is the major constituent of microtubules. It binds two moles of GTP, one at an exchangeable site on the beta chain and one at a non-exchangeable site on the alpha chain. From Bos taurus (Bovine).
   2963..2981    -  promoter       SP6 promoter: promoter for bacteriophage SP6 RNA polymerase
   3007..3231    +  polyA_signal   bGH poly(A) signal: bovine growth hormone polyadenylation signal
   3235..3256    +  promoter       SV40 promoter (fragment): SV40 enhancer and early promoter
   3277..3705    +  rep_origin     f1 ori (sequence partly withheld): f1 bacteriophage origin of replication; arrow indicates direction of (+) strand synthesis
   3719..4048    +  promoter       SV40 promoter: SV40 enhancer and early promoter
   4115..4906    +  CDS            neo: KKA2_KLEPN - Also known as kan, nptII. Experimental evidence at protein level: Swiss-Prot protein existence level 1. Resistance to kanamycin, neomycin, paromomycin, ribostamycin, butirosin and gentamicin B. From Klebsiella pneumoniae.
   4930..5088    +  CDS            ble (fragment): BLE_KLEPN - Experimental evidence at protein level: Swiss-Prot protein existence level 1. Binding protein with a strong affinity to the bleomycin family of antibiotics. Binds to CL990; an antimitotic-antibiotic compound. From Klebsiella pneumoniae.
   5083..5204    +  polyA_signal   SV40 poly(A) signal: SV40 polyadenylation signal
   5277..5293    -  protein_bind   lac operator: The lac repressor binds to the lac operator to inhibit transcription in E. coli. This inhibition can be relieved by adding lactose or isopropyl-β-D-thiogalactopyranoside (IPTG). lac repressor encoded by lacI
   5301..5331    -  promoter       lac promoter: promoter for the E. coli lac operon
   5346..5367    -  protein_bind   CAP binding site: CAP binding activates transcription in the presence of cAMP. E. coli catabolite activator protein
   5380..5472    -  CDS            lacI (fragment): lac repressor; lacI; The lac repressor binds to the lac operator to inhibit transcription in E. coli. This inhibition can be relieved by adding lactose or isopropyl-β-D-thiogalactopyranoside (IPTG).
   5655..6243    -  rep_origin     ori: high-copy-number ColE1/pMB1/pBR322/pUC origin of replication
   6414..7274    -  CDS            AmpR: β-lactamase; bla; confers resistance to ampicillin, carbenicillin, and related antibiotics
   7275..7379    -  promoter       AmpR promoter: bla
   7438..7490    -  misc_feature   bom (fragment): basis of mobility region from pBR322
