[The description below was written by a language model from this plasmid's Addgene catalogue record and pLannotate feature annotations shown in this document.]
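Description:
pTubulin-Electra2 is a mammalian expression plasmid of about 7.5 kb built on a pcDNA backbone, designed to label microtubules with the blue fluorescent protein Electra2. It is maintained in E. coli through a high-copy ColE1/pUC-type origin and selected with ampicillin via the AmpR (β-lactamase) cassette. The backbone also carries an f1 origin for single-stranded DNA production. A neomycin phosphotransferase gene lies between the SV40 early promoter and an SV40 polyadenylation signal, and in principle it allows G418 selection of stably transfected mammalian cells.

The payload is a roughly 2.1 kb fusion inserted between KpnI and XhoI sites, transcribed from the CMV immediate-early enhancer/promoter and terminated by the bovine growth hormone poly(A) signal. In the feature table, the fluorescent protein reading frame comes first, followed after a short linker region by an alpha-tubulin coding sequence. This agrees with the catalogue's description of Electra2 as an N-terminal tag on TUBA1B. The automated annotation labels the fluorescent protein as mRuby3 and the tubulin as the bovine orthologue. These are probably nearest-match calls from the annotation database, since the catalogue lists the insert as TUBA1B-Electra2, cites a human TUBA1B reference transcript, and gives the species as synthetic. T7 and SP6 promoters flank the insert, as is usual for pcDNA-type polylinkers.

After transfection, the fusion protein is expected to incorporate into microtubules, so the tubulin cytoskeleton can be imaged in the blue channel. The plasmid comes from work on optimising blue fluorescent proteins, where such a fusion would test how Electra2 behaves as a tag.
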