Addgene plasmid #184930: pTubulin-Electra2
Purpose: Tubulin labeling with blue fluorescent protein Electra2
Depositing lab: Kiryl Piatkevich. Depositing organization: Westlake University. Publication: Dual-expression system for blue fluorescent protein optimization. Papadaki S, Wang X, Wang Y, Zhang H, Jia S, Liu S, Yang M, Zhang D, Jia JM, Koster RW, Namikawa K, Piatkevich KD. Sci Rep. 2022 Jun 17;12(1):10190. doi: 10.1038/s41598-022-13214-0. PubMed 35715437.
Backbone
  Vector backbone: pcDNA
  Backbone size w/o insert (bp): 5381
  Total vector size (bp): 7508
  Vector type: Mammalian Expression
Growth in bacteria
  Bacterial resistance: Ampicillin, 100 μg/mL
  Growth temperature: 37°C
  Growth strain: DH5alpha
  Copy number: High Copy
Gene/Insert
  Gene/Insert name: TUBA1B-Electra2
  Species: Synthetic
  Insert size (bp): 2127
  GenBank ID: NM_006082.3 OL631607
  Promoter: CMV
  Tag / fusion protein: Electra2 (N terminal on backbone)
  Cloning method: Restriction Enzyme; 5′ cloning site KpnI (not destroyed); 3′ cloning site XhoI (not destroyed)
  Sequencing primers: 5′ CMV-F; 3′ bGHp(A)
Terms and licenses: Academic/Nonprofit Terms; Industry Terms: Not Available to Industry
How to cite: pTubulin-Electra2 was a gift from Kiryl Piatkevich (Addgene plasmid # 184930 ; http://n2t.net/addgene:184930 ; RRID:Addgene_184930)
